Addgene plasmid #227280: qTAG-C-Solo-mStayGold-CANX
Purpose: Donor template for mStayGold insertion into the C-terminus of the CANX locus. For ER visualization. To be co-transfected with sgRNA plasmid px330-CANX (Addgene #227279)
Depositing lab: Laurence Pelletier. Depositing organization: Sinai Health System. Publication: qTAG: an adaptable plasmid scaffold for CRISPR-based endogenous tagging. Philip R, Sharma A, Matellan L, Erpf AC, Hsu WH, Tkach JM, Wyatt HDM, Pelletier L. EMBO J. 2024 Dec 12. doi: 10.1038/s44318-024-00337-5. PubMed 39668248.
Backbone
  Vector backbone: pUC19
  Backbone manufacturer: Invitrogen
  Backbone size w/o insert (bp): 2686
  Vector type: Mammalian Expression, CRISPR ; Donor Template
Growth in bacteria
  Bacterial resistance: Ampicillin, 100 μg/mL
  Growth temperature: 37°C
  Growth strain: DH5alpha
  Copy number: High Copy
Gene/Insert
  Gene/Insert name: CANX Homology Arms flanking a mStayGold Tag (alt name: CANX)
  Species: H. sapiens (human)
  Insert size (bp): 1847
  Entrez Gene: CANX (a.k.a. CNX, IP90, P90)
  Promoter: Promoterless
  Cloning method: Unknown
  Sequencing primers: 5′ CTGCAAGGCGATTAAGTTGGGTAAC; 3′ GGCTCGTATGTTGTGTGGAATTGT
Terms and licenses: Academic/Nonprofit Terms; Industry Terms: Not Available to Industry
Depositor comments: To be co-transfected with sgRNA plasmid px330-CANX (Addgene #227279): https://www.addgene.org/227279/
How to cite: qTAG-C-Solo-mStayGold-CANX was a gift from Laurence Pelletier (Addgene plasmid # 227280 ; http://n2t.net/addgene:227280 ; RRID:Addgene_227280)
