[The description below was written by a language model from this plasmid's Addgene catalogue record and pLannotate feature annotations shown in this document.]
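Description:
qTAG-C-Solo-mStayGold-CANX is a homology-directed repair donor plasmid built on the pUC19 cloning backbone, designed for CRISPR-based endogenous tagging of the human CANX (calnexin) gene. It is propagated in E. coli as a high-copy plasmid through the ColE1/pUC origin of replication and selected with ampicillin via the β-lactamase (AmpR) gene and its native promoter. The remaining annotated features are residual pUC19 elements: a lacZα fragment, the lac promoter, lac operator and CAP binding site, plus short fragments matching lacI, rop and the bom region. These have no role in the tagging function.

The payload is an insert of roughly 1.8 kb consisting of CANX homology arms flanking the coding sequence of the green fluorescent protein mStayGold. The automated feature table does not annotate this region. It corresponds to the unannotated stretch between the lacZα fragment and the lac operator, so the exact arm lengths and any linker sequences cannot be stated from the record. The cassette is promoterless, so the plasmid is not meant to express the tag on its own. When co-transfected into human cells with the companion px330-based plasmid supplying Cas9 and a CANX-targeting sgRNA, the resulting break near the end of the coding region is repaired using the donor, placing mStayGold in frame at the C-terminus of calnexin under the gene's own regulatory control. No mammalian selection marker is listed in the record. Because calnexin is an endoplasmic reticulum resident protein, the knock-in labels the ER at endogenous expression levels, and the stated use is ER visualization.
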