Features (pLannotate 1.2.2; 10 found; start..end, strand, type, name):
    137..236     +  misc_feature   bom (fragment): basis of mobility region from pBR322
    242..399     -  CDS            lacZα (fragment): LacZα fragment of β-galactosidase; lacZ fragment
   2291..2307    -  protein_bind   lac operator: The lac repressor binds to the lac operator to inhibit transcription in E. coli. This inhibition can be relieved by adding lactose or isopropyl-β-D-thiogalactopyranoside (IPTG). lac repressor encoded by lacI
   2315..2345    -  promoter       lac promoter: promoter for the E. coli lac operon
   2360..2381    -  protein_bind   CAP binding site: CAP binding activates transcription in the presence of cAMP. E. coli catabolite activator protein
   2394..2486    -  CDS            lacI (fragment): lac repressor; lacI; The lac repressor binds to the lac operator to inhibit transcription in E. coli. This inhibition can be relieved by adding lactose or isopropyl-β-D-thiogalactopyranoside (IPTG).
   2669..3257    -  rep_origin     ori: high-copy-number ColE1/pMB1/pBR322/pUC origin of replication
   3428..4288    -  CDS            AmpR: β-lactamase; bla; confers resistance to ampicillin, carbenicillin, and related antibiotics
   4289..4393    -  promoter       AmpR promoter: bla
   4488..35      +  CDS            rop (fragment) (across the origin): Rop protein, which maintains plasmids at low copy number; rop
>Addgene plasmid #227280 | qTAG-C-Solo-mStayGold-CANX | addgene full sequence | sequence record 452047 | Addgene NGS Result
TCGCGCGTTTCGGTGATGACGGTGAAAACCTCTGACACATGCAGCTCCCGGAGACGGTCACAGCTTGTCT
GTAAGCGGATGCCGGGAGCAGACAAGCCCGTCAGGGCGCGTCAGCGGGTGTTGGCGGGTGTCGGGGCTGG
CTTAACTATGCGGCATCAGAGCAGATTGTACTGAGAGTGCACCATATGCGGTGTGAAATACCGCACAGAT
GCGTAAGGAGAAAATACCGCATCAGGCGCCATTCGCCATTCAGGCTGCGCAACTGTTGGGAAGGGCGATC
GGTGCGGGCCTCTTCGCTATTACGCCAGCTGGCGAAAGGGGGATGTGCTGCAAGGCGATTAAGTTGGGTA
ACGCCAGGGTTTTCCCAGTCACGACGTTGTAAAACGACGGCCAGTGAATTCACTCCCTCACACGTTAAAA
AGTTGCTGGTGCATTTAAAAAAAGGGAATATTTTCATAGGGTAATTTACAATCTTAGCAACTTGTGATAG
AGTACAGAGCAGCAGCCTTGGAGTCAGTCTACTTGGATAGCCTTCCATCTTCATGAATCCTTGGTTTCTT
ATCCTCAGAATGGGGCTAGTGTGCCATAGGCCAGTAGATTGTTTGGGATTAAGCAAGATTAAGAAATCAC
AGTGTCTGATCCTTTTTTAAGAAAATGTTTATGGGTTAGATTGAGAAAAGTGTATGTTTATAGAAAACAA
TAAAGACTAAACTGAATTAGAGTAGGCATAATTCCACCACCTCTGAGACAACCATTCTTCTTGGTGCATT
TTCTTCTCATCATTTTCCTCATTTTTTTCCTCAAATAAGTTACCCTCAGTCTGGCTGATCTTGAAAATAT
GGTGAACTTTTATTATTTTTTAAATGTGCTAATTATAATGAATTTCTTTTCAATCAATAGGAGGATGAAA
TTTTGAACAGATCACCAAGAAACAGAAAGCCCAGGCGGGAAGGAGGAAGCGGAGGATCTGGCGGTACCGG
CGGAAGCATGGTGTCTACAGGCGAGGAACTGTTTACCGGCGTGGTGCCCTTCAAGTTCCAGCTGAAGGGC
ACCATCAACGGCAAGAGCTTCACCGTGGAAGGCGAGGGCGAGGGCAATAGCCACGAGGGCAGCCACAAAG
GCAAGTATGTGTGCACCAGCGGCAAACTGCCAATGTCTTGGGCCGCCCTGGGAACTAGCTTCGGCTATGG
CATGAAATACTATACCAAGTACCCCAGCGGCCTGAAAAACTGGTTCCACGAGGTGATGCCTGAGGGCTTC
ACCTACGACAGACACATCCAGTACAAGGGCGACGGCAGCATCCACGCCAAGCACCAGCACTTCATGAAGA
ACGGCACCTACCACAACATCGTGGAGTTCACCGGCCAGGACTTCAAGGAGAACAGCCCCGTGCTGACCGG
CGACATGGACGTGAGCCTGCCCAACGAGGTGCAGCACATCCCCATTGATGACGGCGTGGAGTGCACAGTG
ACCCTGCAGTACCCTCTGCTGAGCGACGAAAGCAAGTGCGTGGAAGCCTATCAGAACACCATCATCAAGC
CCCTGCACAATCAGCCAGCCCCCGATGTGCCATTTCACTGGATCAGAAAGCAGTACACCCAGAGCAAGGA
CGACACCGAGGAGAGAGACCACATCATCCAGAGCGAGACCCTGGAGGCCCACCTGGGAGGTTCCCTCGAG
ACCGGTAAGAGCAAGTGATGAAACAATCTTAAGAGCTTGATCTGTGATTTCTTCTCCCTCCTCCCCTGCA
AGAGTGGTCCTAGGAGAGGACCTGGCACACCTTAGGTTGACATTCAGAAAACTTCAAGACATCACCATCA
GCAGGCTCCAGTTGAACACTAGTCTGTGTAACTTTAAACATCTAGCAGTAAATACTTGCAGTTGTGATAT
AAAGGACCCTGTTTCTGTAGAAAAGAAAACATTTAACATAATGGTTGTGAAATGTAACATGAAGCAAACT
AACTTTTTTTTTTTTAACATCTTTGTTTTTAAAATAGAATGATAGAACTTTGCCAGTCTTTAAGATCTTG
GCTTAATTTAATGTATTAATCTGTTTGTGCAAACATAATACCACCATTTAAAAATGTTAGGGAGATGAGT
TGCAGTTTTTATAATAGATTTTTTTTAAAGTTTGGTATTGTAAAACATTCACACCTCTGTCCCTCAAAAT
TGATAATTACGTTTAAAGTGCAGTCATTTGTGGTTAGAATCTTGTTTTGTTTGCTTCCATTATTGAGTTC
CTCCTAAGAAGCTTGGCGTAATCATGGTCATAGCTGTTTCCTGTGTGAAATTGTTATCCGCTCACAATTC
CACACAACATACGAGCCGGAAGCATAAAGTGTAAAGCCTGGGGTGCCTAATGAGTGAGCTAACTCACATT
AATTGCGTTGCGCTCACTGCCCGCTTTCCAGTCGGGAAACCTGTCGTGCCAGCTGCATTAATGAATCGGC
CAACGCGCGGGGAGAGGCGGTTTGCGTATTGGGCGCTCTTCCGCTTCCTCGCTCACTGACTCGCTGCGCT
CGGTCGTTCGGCTGCGGCGAGCGGTATCAGCTCACTCAAAGGCGGTAATACGGTTATCCACAGAATCAGG
GGATAACGCAGGAAAGAACATGTGAGCAAAAGGCCAGCAAAAGGCCAGGAACCGTAAAAAGGCCGCGTTG
CTGGCGTTTTTCCATAGGCTCCGCCCCCCTGACGAGCATCACAAAAATCGACGCTCAAGTCAGAGGTGGC
GAAACCCGACAGGACTATAAAGATACCAGGCGTTTCCCCCTGGAAGCTCCCTCGTGCGCTCTCCTGTTCC
GACCCTGCCGCTTACCGGATACCTGTCCGCCTTTCTCCCTTCGGGAAGCGTGGCGCTTTCTCATAGCTCA
CGCTGTAGGTATCTCAGTTCGGTGTAGGTCGTTCGCTCCAAGCTGGGCTGTGTGCACGAACCCCCCGTTC
AGCCCGACCGCTGCGCCTTATCCGGTAACTATCGTCTTGAGTCCAACCCGGTAAGACACGACTTATCGCC
ACTGGCAGCAGCCACTGGTAACAGGATTAGCAGAGCGAGGTATGTAGGCGGTGCTACAGAGTTCTTGAAG
TGGTGGCCTAACTACGGCTACACTAGAAGAACAGTATTTGGTATCTGCGCTCTGCTGAAGCCAGTTACCT
TCGGAAAAAGAGTTGGTAGCTCTTGATCCGGCAAACAAACCACCGCTGGTAGCGGTGGTTTTTTTGTTTG
CAAGCAGCAGATTACGCGCAGAAAAAAAGGATCTCAAGAAGATCCTTTGATCTTTTCTACGGGGTCTGAC
GCTCAGTGGAACGAAAACTCACGTTAAGGGATTTTGGTCATGAGATTATCAAAAAGGATCTTCACCTAGA
TCCTTTTAAATTAAAAATGAAGTTTTAAATCAATCTAAAGTATATATGAGTAAACTTGGTCTGACAGTTA
CCAATGCTTAATCAGTGAGGCACCTATCTCAGCGATCTGTCTATTTCGTTCATCCATAGTTGCCTGACTC
CCCGTCGTGTAGATAACTACGATACGGGAGGGCTTACCATCTGGCCCCAGTGCTGCAATGATACCGCGAG
ACCCACGCTCACCGGCTCCAGATTTATCAGCAATAAACCAGCCAGCCGGAAGGGCCGAGCGCAGAAGTGG
TCCTGCAACTTTATCCGCCTCCATCCAGTCTATTAATTGTTGCCGGGAAGCTAGAGTAAGTAGTTCGCCA
GTTAATAGTTTGCGCAACGTTGTTGCCATTGCTACAGGCATCGTGGTGTCACGCTCGTCGTTTGGTATGG
CTTCATTCAGCTCCGGTTCCCAACGATCAAGGCGAGTTACATGATCCCCCATGTTGTGCAAAAAAGCGGT
TAGCTCCTTCGGTCCTCCGATCGTTGTCAGAAGTAAGTTGGCCGCAGTGTTATCACTCATGGTTATGGCA
GCACTGCATAATTCTCTTACTGTCATGCCATCCGTAAGATGCTTTTCTGTGACTGGTGAGTACTCAACCA
AGTCATTCTGAGAATAGTGTATGCGGCGACCGAGTTGCTCTTGCCCGGCGTCAATACGGGATAATACCGC
GCCACATAGCAGAACTTTAAAAGTGCTCATCATTGGAAAACGTTCTTCGGGGCGAAAACTCTCAAGGATC
TTACCGCTGTTGAGATCCAGTTCGATGTAACCCACTCGTGCACCCAACTGATCTTCAGCATCTTTTACTT
TCACCAGCGTTTCTGGGTGAGCAAAAACAGGAAGGCAAAATGCCGCAAAAAAGGGAATAAGGGCGACACG
GAAATGTTGAATACTCATACTCTTCCTTTTTCAATATTATTGAAGCATTTATCAGGGTTATTGTCTCATG
AGCGGATACATATTTGAATGTATTTAGAAAAATAAACAAATAGGGGTTCCGCGCACATTTCCCCGAAAAG
TGCCACCTGACGTCTAAGAAACCATTATTATCATGACATTAACCTATAAAAATAGGCGTATCACGAGGCC
CTTTCGTC
